>Addgene plasmid #23247 | T7-RelA(K218R) | addgene partial sequence | sequence record 29137 | 23247 with hRELA-R (ACCATGGTGGGAAACTCATC)
GACGTAAGGGANAGGGCTGGGGTGCTGGCTTGGGGACAGAAGCTGAGCTGCGGGAAGGCACAGCAATGCG
TCGAGGTGGAGGCCGGGGGTCGGTGGGTCCGCTGAAAGGACTCTTCTTCATGATGCTCTTGAAGGTCTCA
TATGTCCTTTTACGTTTCTCCTCAATCCGGTGACGATCGTCTGTATCTGGCAGGTACTGGAATTCCATGG
GCTCACTGAGCTCCCGGTCGGAAGGCCGCCGCAGCTGCATGGAGACACGCACAGGAGCCTGCAGGCTGGG
GTCTGCGTAGGGAGGGGTCCGGAACACAATGGCCACTTGTCGGTGCACATCAGCTTGCGAAAAGGAGCCT
CGGGCCTCCCAGCCTGGTCCCGTGAAATACACCTCAATGTCCTCTTTCTGCACACGGTCACACAGTAGGA
AGATCTCATCCCCACCGAGGCAGCTGCCAGAGTTTCGGTTCACTCGGCAGATCTTGAGCTCGGCAGTGTT
GGGGGCACGATTGTCAAAGATGGGATGAGAAAGGACAGGCGGCAGGCGGAGGGGCCTGCCTGATGGGTCC
CGCACTGTCACCTGGAAGCAGAGCCGCACAGCATTCAGGTCGTAGTCCCCACGCTGCTCTTCTATA
