>Addgene plasmid #23247 | T7-RelA(K218R) | addgene partial sequence | sequence record 29138 | 23247 with T7
TAACTTACGGTAAATGGCCCGCCTGGCTGACCGCCCAACGACCCCCGCCCATTGACGTCAATAATGACGT
ATGTTCCCATAGTAACGCCAATAGGGACTTTCCATTGACGTCAATGGGTGGAGTATTTACGGTAAACTGC
CCACTTGGCAGTACATCAAGTGTATCATATGCCAAGTACGCCCCCTATTGACGTCAATGACGGTAAATGG
CCCGCCTGGCATTATGCCCAGTACATGACCTTATGGGACTTTCCTACTTGGCAGTACATCTACGTATTAG
TCATCGCTATTACCATGGTGATGCGGTTTTGGCAGTACATCAATGGGCGTGGATAGCGGTTTGACTCACG
GGGATTTCCAAGTCTCCACCCCATTGACGTCAATGGGAGTTTGTTTTGGCACCAAAATCAACGGGACTTT
CCAAAATGTCGTAACAACTCCGCCCCATTGACGCAAATGGGCGGTAGGCGTGTACGGTGGGAGGTCTATA
TAAGCAGAGCTCGTTTAGTGAACCGTCAGATCGCCTGGAGACGCCATCCACGCTGTTTTGCCTCCTAGAA
GACACCGGGACCGATCCAGCCTCCGGGGATCTTG
