[The description below was written by a language model from this plasmid's Addgene catalogue record.]
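Description:
T7-RelA(K218R) is a mammalian expression plasmid built on pEv3s, which the record describes as a modified pET3A backbone of about 5.1 kb. It carries an ampicillin resistance marker for selection in bacteria, where it is maintained at high copy. Neomycin resistance is listed as the selectable marker for G418 selection of transfected mammalian cells. The record does not name the promoter driving the insert or the origin of replication, and no feature table is provided, so these elements cannot be specified here.

The payload is a roughly 1.6 kb insert encoding human RelA (the p65 subunit of NF-κB, gene RELA), cloned between BamHI and XbaI sites that were both preserved. The coding sequence is fused at its N-terminus to a backbone-encoded T7 gp10 epitope tag. "T7" in the plasmid name therefore refers to this tag, which allows the protein to be detected or immunoprecipitated with anti-T7 antibodies and distinguished from endogenous RelA.

The insert carries a K218R point mutation, replacing lysine 218 with arginine. This substitution keeps the positive charge but removes a residue that can be acetylated. The associated publication concerns how acetylation of RelA at discrete sites regulates distinct nuclear functions of NF-κB. Within that context, the construct serves as an acetylation-deficient mutant for comparison with wild-type RelA and other lysine mutants, to assess what modification at this position contributes to NF-κB activity in transfected cells.
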