Addgene plasmid #23247: T7-RelA(K218R)
Depositing lab: Warner Greene. Depositing organization: J. David Gladstone Institutes. Publication: Acetylation of RelA at discrete sites regulates distinct nuclear functions of NF-kappaB. Chen LF, Mu Y, Greene WC. EMBO J. 2002 Dec 2. 21(23):6539-48. 10.1093/emboj/cdf660 PubMed 12456660.
Backbone
  Vector backbone: pEv3s (modified pET3A)
  Backbone manufacturer: Matthias P et al. Nucleic Acids Research (1989). 17(15): 6418
  Backbone size w/o insert (bp): 5120
  Vector type: Mammalian Expression
  Selectable markers: Neomycin (select with G418)
Growth in bacteria
  Bacterial resistance: Ampicillin, 100 μg/mL
  Growth temperature: 37°C
  Growth strain: DH5alpha
  Growth instructions: DH5a @ 37C
  Copy number: High Copy
Gene/Insert
  Gene/Insert name: NFkB RelA(K218R) (alt name: T7-RelA(K218R))
  Species: H. sapiens (human)
  Insert size (bp): 1600
  Mutation: K218R
  Entrez Gene: RELA (a.k.a. AIF3BL3, CMCU, NFKB3, p65)
  Tag / fusion protein: T7 gp10 (N terminal on backbone)
  Cloning method: Restriction Enzyme; 5′ cloning site BamHI (not destroyed); 3′ cloning site XbaI (not destroyed)
  Sequencing primers: 5′ NTer primer 5'-GGGGGATCTTGGTGGCGTG-3'; 3′ CTer primer: 5'-CCCTGAAAACTTTGCCCCCTCC-3'
Terms and licenses: Academic/Nonprofit Terms; Industry Terms: Not Available to Industry
How to cite: T7-RelA(K218R) was a gift from Warner Greene (Addgene plasmid # 23247 ; http://n2t.net/addgene:23247 ; RRID:Addgene_23247)
